>Addgene plasmid #54918 | mApple-LAMP1-phLuorin-N-8 | addgene full sequence | sequence record 372787 | Addgene NGS Result
CATGCATTAGTTATTAATAGTAATCAATTACGGGGTCATTAGTTCATAGCCCATATATGGAGTTCCGCGT
TACATAACTTACGGTAAATGGCCCGCCTGGCTGACCGCCCAACGACCCCCGCCCATTGACGTCAATAATG
ACGTATGTTCCCATAGTAACGCCAATAGGGACTTTCCATTGACGTCAATGGGTGGAGTATTTACGGTAAA
CTGCCCACTTGGCAGTACATCAAGTGTATCATATGCCAAGTACGCCCCCTATTGACGTCAATGACGGTAA
ATGGCCCGCCTGGCATTATGCCCAGTACATGACCTTATGGGACTTTCCTACTTGGCAGTACATCTACGTA
TTAGTCATCGCTATTACCATGGTGATGCGGTTTTGGCAGTACATCAATGGGCGTGGATAGCGGTTTGACT
CACGGGGATTTCCAAGTCTCCACCCCATTGACGTCAATGGGAGTTTGTTTTGGCACCAAAATCAACGGGA
CTTTCCAAAATGTCGTAACAACTCCGCCCCATTGACGCAAATGGGCGGTAGGCGTGTACGGTGGGAGGTC
TATATAAGCAGAGCTGGTTTAGTGAACCGTCAGATCCGCTAGCGCTACCGGACTCAGATCTCGAGCGCCA
CCATGGACAGCAAAGGTTCGTCGCAGAAAGGGTCCCGCCTGCTCCTGCTGCTGGTGGTGTCAAATCTACT
CTTGTGCCAGGGTGTGGTCTCCAGTAAAGGAGAAGAACTTTTCACTGGAGTTGTCCCAATTCTTGTTGAA
TTAGATGGTGATGTTAATGGGCACAAATTTTCTGTCAGTGGAGAGGGTGAAGGTGATGCAACATACGGAA
AACTTACCCTTAAATTTATTTGCACTACTGGAAAACTACCTGTTCCATGGCCAACACTTGTCACTACTTT
AACTTATGGTGTTCAATGCTTTTCAAGATACCCAGATCATATGAAACGGCATGACTTTTTCAAGAGTGCC
ATGCCCGAAGGTTATGTACAGGAAAGAACTATATTTTTCAAAGATGACGGGAACTACAAGACACGTGCTG
AAGTCAAGTTTGAAGGTGATACCCTTGTTAATAGAATCGAGTTAAAAGGTATTGATTTTAAAGAAGATGG
AAACATTCTTGGACACAAATTGGAATACAACTATAACGATCACCAGGTGTACATCATGGCAGACAAACAA
AAGAATGGAATCAAAGCTAACTTCAAAATTAGACACAACATTGAAGATGGAGGCGTTCAACTAGCAGACC
ATTATCAACAAAATACTCCAATTGGCGATGGGCCCGTCCTTTTACCAGACAACCATTACCTGTTTACAAC
TTCTACTCTTTCGAAAGATCCCAACGAAAAGAGAGACCACATGGTCCTTCTTGAGTTTGTAACAGCTGCT
GGGATTACACATGGCATGGATGAACTATACAAAGGATCCAACAACATGTTGATCCCCATTGCTGTGGGCG
GTGCCCTGGCAGGGCTGGTCCTCATCGTCCTCATTGCCTACCTCATTGGCAGGAAGAGGAGTCACGCCGG
CTATCAGACCATCTCAGGGTCTGGACCGGTCGCCACCATGGTGAGCAAGGGCGAGGAGAATAACATGGCC
ATCATCAAGGAGTTCATGCGCTTCAAGGTGCACATGGAGGGCTCCGTGAACGGCCACGAGTTCGAGATCG
AGGGCGAGGGCGAGGGCCGCCCCTACGAGGCCTTTCAGACCGCTAAGCTGAAGGTGACCAAGGGTGGCCC
CCTGCCCTTCGCCTGGGACATCCTGTCCCCTCAGTTCATGTACGGCTCCAAGGTCTACATTAAGCACCCA
GCCGACATCCCCGACTACTTCAAGCTGTCCTTCCCCGAGGGCTTCAGGTGGGAGCGCGTGATGAACTTCG
AGGACGGCGGCATTATTCACGTTAACCAGGACTCCTCCCTGCAGGACGGCGTGTTCATCTACAAGGTGAA
GCTGCGCGGCACCAACTTCCCCTCCGACGGCCCCGTAATGCAGAAGAAGACCATGGGCTGGGAGGCCTCC
GAGGAGCGGATGTACCCCGAGGACGGCGCCCTGAAGAGCGAGATCAAGAAGAGGCTGAAGCTGAAGGACG
GCGGCCACTACGCCGCCGAGGTCAAGACCACCTACAAGGCCAAGAAGCCCGTGCAGCTGCCCGGCGCCTA
CATCGTCGACATCAAGTTGGACATCGTGTCCCACAACGAGGACTACACCATCGTGGAACAGTACGAACGC
GCCGAGGGCCGCCACTCCACCGGCGGCATGGACGAGCTGTACAAGTAAGCGGCCGCGACTCTAGATCATA
ATCAGCCATACCACATTTGTAGAGGTTTTACTTGCTTTAAAAAACCTCCCACACCTCCCCCTGAACCTGA
AACATAAAATGAATGCAATTGTTGTTGTTAACTTGTTTATTGCAGCTTATAATGGTTACAAATAAAGCAA
TAGCATCACAAATTTCACAAATAAAGCATTTTTTTCACTGCATTCTAGTTGTGGTTTGTCCAAACTCATC
AATGTATCTTAAGGCGTAAATTGTAAGCGTTAATATTTTGTTAAAATTCGCGTTAAATTTTTGTTAAATC
AGCTCATTTTTTAACCAATAGGCCGAAATCGGCAAAATCCCTTATAAATCAAAAGAATAGACCGAGATAG
GGT
[37 nt withheld, positions 2664-2700]
AAAGAACGTGGACTCCAACGTCAAAGG
[49 nt withheld, positions 2728-2776]
T
[91 nt withheld, positions 2778-2868]
G
[124 nt withheld, positions 2870-2993]
CAGGTGGCACTTTTCGGGGAAATGTGCGCGGAACCCCTATTTGTTTATTTTTCTAAATACATTCAAATAT
GTATCCGCTCATGAGACAATAACCCTGATAAATGCTTCAATAATATTGAAAAAGGAAGAGTCCTGAGGCG
GAAAGAACCAGCTGTGGAATGTGTGTCAGTTAGGGTGTGGAAAGTCCCCAGGCTCCCCAGCAGGCAGAAG
TATGCAAAGCATGCATCTCAATTAGTCAGCAACCAGGTGTGGAAAGTCCCCAGGCTCCCCAGCAGGCAGA
AGTATGCAAAGCATGCATCTCAATTAGTCAGCAACCATAGTCCCGCCCCTAACTCCGCCCATCCCGCCCC
TAACTCCGCCCAGTTCCGCCCATTCTCCGCCCCATGGCTGACTAATTTTTTTTATTTATGCAGAGGCCGA
GGCCGCCTCGGCCTCTGAGCTATTCCAGAAGTAGTGAGGAGGCTTTTTTGGAGGCCTAGGCTTTTGCAAA
GATCGATCAAGAGACAGGATGAGGATCGTTTCGCATGATTGAACAAGATGGATTGCACGCAGGTTCTCCG
GCCGCTTGGGTGGAGAGGCTATTCGGCTATGACTGGGCACAACAGACAATCGGCTGCTCTGATGCCGCCG
TGTTCCGGCTGTCAGCGCAGGGGCGCCCGGTTCTTTTTGTCAAGACCGACCTGTCCGGTGCCCTGAATGA
ACTGCAAGACGAGGCAGCGCGGCTATCGTGGCTGGCCACGACGGGCGTTCCTTGCGCAGCTGTGCTCGAC
GTTGTCACTGAAGCGGGAAGGGACTGGCTGCTATTGGGCGAAGTGCCGGGGCAGGATCTCCTGTCATCTC
ACCTTGCTCCTGCCGAGAAAGTATCCATCATGGCTGATGCAATGCGGCGGCTGCATACGCTTGATCCGGC
TACCTGCCCATTCGACCACCAAGCGAAACATCGCATCGAGCGAGCACGTACTCGGATGGAAGCCGGTCTT
GTCGATCAGGATGATCTGGACGAAGAGCATCAGGGGCTCGCGCCAGCCGAACTGTTCGCCAGGCTCAAGG
CGAGCATGCCCGACGGCGAGGATCTCGTCGTGACCCATGGCGATGCCTGCTTGCCGAATATCATGGTGGA
AAATGGCCGCTTTTCTGGATTCATCGACTGTGGCCGGCTGGGTGTGGCGGACCGCTATCAGGACATAGCG
TTGGCTACCCGTGATATTGCTGAAGAGCTTGGCGGCGAATGGGCTGACCGCTTCCTCGTGCTTTACGGTA
TCGCCGCTCCCGATTCGCAGCGCATCGCCTTCTATCGCCTTCTTGACGAGTTCTTCTGAGCGGGACTCTG
GGGTTCGAAATGACCGACCAAGCGACGCCCAACCTGCCATCACGAGATTTCGATTCCACCGCCGCCTTCT
ATGAAAGGTTGGGCTTCGGAATCGTTTTCCGGGACGCCGGCTGGATGATCCTCCAGCGCGGGGATCTCAT
GCTGGAGTTCTTCGCCCACCCTAGGGGGAGGCTAACTGAAACACGGAAGGAGACAATACCGGAAGGAACC
CGCGCTATGACGGCAATAAAAAGACAGAATAAAACGCACGGTGTTGGGTCGTTTGTTCATAAACGCGGGG
TTCGGTCCCAGGGCTGGCACTCTGTCGATACCCCACCGAGACCCCATTGGGGCCAATACGCCCGCGTTTC
TTCCTTTTCCCCACCCCACCCCCCAAGTTCGGGTGAAGGCCCAGGGCTCGCAGCCAACGTCGGGGCGGCA
GGCCCTGCCATAGCCTCAGGTTACTCATATATACTTTAGATTGATTTAAAACTTCATTTTTAATTTAAAA
GGATCTAGGTGAAGATCCTTTTTGATAATCTCATGACCAAAATCCCTTAACGTGAGTTTTCGTTCCACTG
AGCGTCAGACCCCGTAGAAAAGATCAAAGGATCTTCTTGAGATCCTTTTTTTCTGCGCGTAATCTGCTGC
TTGCAAACAAAAAAACCACCGCTACCAGCGGTGGTTTGTTTGCCGGATCAAGAGCTACCAACTCTTTTTC
CGAAGGTAACTGGCTTCAGCAGAGCGCAGATACCAAATACTGTTCTTCTAGTGTAGCCGTAGTTAGGCCA
CCACTTCAAGAACTCTGTAGCACCGCCTACATACCTCGCTCTGCTAATCCTGTTACCAGTGGCTGCTGCC
AGTGGCGATAAGTCGTGTCTTACCGGGTTGGACTCAAGACGATAGTTACCGGATAAGGCGCAGCGGTCGG
GCTGAACGGGGGGTTCGTGCACACAGCCCAGCTTGGAGCGAACGACCTACACCGAACTGAGATACCTACA
GCGTGAGCTATGAGAAAGCGCCACGCTTCCCGAAGGGAGAAAGGCGGACAGGTATCCGGTAAGCGGCAGG
GTCGGAACAGGAGAGCGCACGAGGGAGCTTCCAGGGGGAAACGCCTGGTATCTTTATAGTCCTGTCGGGT
TTCGCCACCTCTGACTTGAGCGTCGATTTTTGTGATGCTCGTCAGGGGGGCGGAGCCTATGGAAAAACGC
CAGCAACGCGGCCTTTTTACGGTTCCTGGCCTTTTGCTGGCCTTTTGCTCACATGTTCTTTCCTGCGTTA
TCCCCTGATTCTGTGGATAACCGTATTACCGC
Features (pLannotate 1.2.2; 17 found; start..end, strand, type, name):
     68..371     +  enhancer       CMV enhancer: human cytomegalovirus immediate early enhancer
    372..575     +  promoter       CMV promoter: human cytomegalovirus (CMV) immediate early promoter
    598..626     +  misc_feature   MCS (fragment): multiple cloning site
    633..723     +  CDS            prolactin signal sequence (fragment): signal sequence from bovine prolactin
    723..1433    +  CDS            superecliptic pHluorin: pH-sensitive mutant of green fluorescent protein (Ng et al., 2002) excited strongly by blue light at neutral pH but minimally fluorescent at acidic pH
   1440..1554    +  CDS            LAMP1 (fragment): rat lysosome-associated membrane glycoprotein 1
   1578..2288    +  CDS            mApple: photostable monomeric derivative of DsRed (Shaner et al., 2008) mammalian codon-optimized
   2304..2387    +  CDS            large T antigen (fragment): large T antigen from SV40 (simian virus 40)
   2410..2531    +  polyA_signal   SV40 poly(A) signal: SV40 polyadenylation signal
   2565..2993    -  rep_origin     f1 ori (sequence partly withheld): f1 bacteriophage origin of replication; arrow indicates direction of (+) strand synthesis
   3020..3124    +  promoter       AmpR promoter: bla
   3126..3483    +  promoter       SV40 promoter: SV40 enhancer and early promoter
   3518..4312    +  CDS            NeoR/KanR: aminoglycoside phosphotransferase from Tn5; aph(3')-II (or nptII); confers resistance to neomycin, kanamycin, and G418 (Geneticin®)
   4333..4485    +  CDS            ble (fragment): BLE_KLEPN - Experimental evidence at protein level: Swiss-Prot protein existence level 1. Binding protein with a strong affinity to the bleomycin family of antibiotics. Binds to CL990; an antimitotic-antibiotic compound. From Klebsiella pneumoniae.
   4544..4591    +  polyA_signal   HSV TK poly(A) signal: herpes simplex virus thymidine kinase polyadenylation signal (Cole and Stacy, 1985)
   4682..4698    -  polyA_signal   bGH poly(A) signal (fragment): bovine growth hormone polyadenylation signal
   4920..5508    +  rep_origin     ori: high-copy-number ColE1/pMB1/pBR322/pUC origin of replication
