[The description below was written by a language model from this plasmid's Addgene catalogue record and pLannotate feature annotations shown in this document.]
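Description:
mApple-LAMP1-phLuorin-N-8 is a mammalian expression plasmid built on the mApple-N1 backbone, a Clontech-style N1 fluorescent-protein vector, with a sequenced length of about 5.6 kb. It replicates in E. coli at high copy from a ColE1/pUC-type origin and also carries an f1 origin. A single NeoR/KanR (Tn5 aminoglycoside phosphotransferase) gene serves both hosts. The bacterial AmpR (bla) promoter drives it for kanamycin selection in bacteria, and the SV40 enhancer/early promoter with an HSV TK polyadenylation signal drives it for G418 selection in mammalian cells. The short "ble", "large T antigen" and bGH poly(A) fragments in the annotation are probably incidental matches to backbone sequence rather than functional elements.

The payload is one open reading frame expressed from the human CMV immediate-early enhancer and promoter and terminated by the SV40 poly(A) signal. In order, it encodes a bovine prolactin signal sequence, superecliptic pHluorin, a short fragment of rat LAMP1, and mApple at the C terminus. The depositor notes that the LAMP1 portion is the transmembrane-domain region, residues 370–407, rather than the full-length protein. This agrees with the roughly 115 bp LAMP1 feature in the table.

The signal sequence should direct the protein into the secretory pathway, and the LAMP1 segment anchors and targets it to the lysosomal membrane. That arrangement would be expected to place the pH-sensitive green pHluorin on the lumenal side, where acidic pH quenches it, and the red mApple (excitation 568 nm, emission 592 nm) on the cytosolic side. The record gives the purpose as labelling the lysosome membrane. The dual-colour design would also suit imaging of lysosomal pH or exocytic exposure, although the record does not state this.
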