Addgene plasmid #54918: mApple-LAMP1-phLuorin-N-8
Purpose: Localization: Lysosome Membrane, Excitation: 568, Emission: 592
Depositing lab: Michael Davidson. Depositing organization: Florida State University, Tallahassee.
Backbone
  Vector backbone: mApple-N1
  Backbone size w/o insert (bp): 4750
  Vector type: Mammalian Expression
  Selectable markers: Neomycin (select with G418)
Growth in bacteria
  Bacterial resistance: Kanamycin, 50 μg/mL
  Growth temperature: 37°C
  Growth strain: DH5alpha
  Copy number: High Copy
Gene/Insert
  Gene/Insert name: LAMP1 phLuorin (alt name: NM_012857.2)
  Species: R. norvegicus (rat)
  Mutation: Lysosomes-20 double labeled with phLuorin
  Promoter: CMV
  Tag / fusion protein: mApple (C terminal on backbone)
  Cloning method: Unknown
  Sequencing primers: 5′ CMV-F; 3′ SV40pA-R
Terms and licenses: Academic/Nonprofit Terms; Industry Terms: Not Available to Industry
Depositor comments: Lysosomes-20 double labeled with phLuorin. Excitation = 568; Emission = 592 LAMP1 TM domain corresponds to aa 370-407 of LAMP1 (NM_012857.2).
How to cite: mApple-LAMP1-phLuorin-N-8 was a gift from Michael Davidson (Addgene plasmid # 54918 ; http://n2t.net/addgene:54918 ; RRID:Addgene_54918)
