>Addgene plasmid #54918 | mApple-LAMP1-phLuorin-N-8 | depositor partial sequence | sequence record 85308 | insert sequence
TCAGATCCGCTAGCGCTACCGGACTCAGATCTCGAGCGCCACCATGGACAGCAAAGGTTCGTCGCAGAAA
GGGTCCCGCCTGCTCCTGCTGCTGGTGGTGTCAAATCTACTCTTGTGCCAGGGTGTGGTCTCCAGTAAAG
GAGAAGAACTTTTCACTGGAGTTGTCCCAATTCTTGTTGAATTAGATGGTGATGTTAATGGGCACAAATT
TTCTGTCAGTGGAGAGGGTGAAGGTGATGCAACATACGGAAAACTTACCCTTAAATTTATTTGCACTACT
GGAAAACTACCTGTTCCATGGCCAACACTTGTCACTACTTTAACTTATGGTGTTCAATGCTTTTCAAGAT
ACCCAGATCATATGAAACGGCATGACTTTTTCAAGAGTGCCATGCCCGAAGGTTATGTACAGGAAAGAAC
TATATTTTTCAAAGATGACGGGAACTACAAGACACGTGCTGAAGTCAAGTTTGAAGGTGATACCCTTGTT
AATAGAATCGAGTTAAAAGGTATTGATTTTAAAGAAGATGGAAACATTCTTGGACACAAATTGGAATACA
ACTATAACGATCACCAGGTGTACATCATGGCAGACAAACAAAAGAATGGAATCAAAGCTAACTTCAAAAT
TAGACACAACATTGAAGATGGAGGCGTTCAACTAGCAGACCATTATCAACAAAATACTCCAATTGGCGAT
GGGCCCGTCCTTTTACCAGACAACCATTACCTGTTTACAACTTCTACTCTTTCGAAAGATCCCAACGAAA
AGAGAGACCACATGGTCCTTCTTGAGTTTGTAACAGCTGCTGGGATTACACATGGCATGGATGAACTATA
CAAAGGATCCAACAACATGTTGATCCCCATTGCTGTGGGCGGTGCCCTGGCAGGGCTGGTCCTCATCGTC
CTCATTGCCTACCTCATTGGCAGGAAGAGGAGTCACGCCGGCTATCAGACCATCTCAGGGTCTGGACCGG
TCGCCACCATGGTGAGCAAGGGCGAGGAGAATAACATGGCCATCATCAAGGAGTTCATGCGCTTCAAGGT
GCACATGGAGGGCTCCGTGAACGGCCACGAGTTCGAGATCGAGGGCGAGGGCGAGGGCCGCCCCTACGAG
GCCTTTCAGACCGCTAAGCTGAAGGTGACCAAGGGTGGCCCCCTGCCCTTCGCCTGGGACATCCTGTCCC
CTCAGTTCATGTACGGCTCCAAGGTCTACATTAAGCACCCAGCCGACATCCCCGACTACTTCAAGCTGTC
CTTCCCCGAGGGCTTCAGGTGGGAGCGCGTGATGAACTTCGAGGACGGCGGCATTATTCACGTTAACCAG
GACTCCTCCCTGCAGGACGGCGTGTTCATCTACAAGGTGAAGCTGCGCGGCACCAACTTCCCCTCCGACG
GCCCCGTAATGCAGAAGAAGACCATGGGCTGGGAGGCCTCCGAGGAGCGGATGTACCCCGAGGACGGCGC
CCTGAAGAGCGAGATCAAGAAGAGGCTGAAGCTGAAGGACGGCGGCCACTACGCCGCCGAGGTCAAGACC
ACCTACAAGGCCAAGAAGCCCGTGCAGCTGCCCGGCGCCTACATCGTCGACATCAAGTTGGACATCGTGT
CCCACAACGAGGACTACACCATCGTGGAACAGTACGAACGCGCCGAGGGCCGCCACTCCACCGGCGGCAT
GGACGAGCTGTACAAGTAAGCGGCCGCGACTCTAGATCATAAT
