>Addgene plasmid #54918 | mApple-LAMP1-phLuorin-N-8 | addgene partial sequence | sequence record 96829 | GFP-F 5'-GGTCCTTCTTGAGTTTGTAAC-3'
CAAAGGATCCAACAACATGTTGATCCCCATTGCTGTGGGCGGTGCCCTGGCAGGGCTGGTCCTCATCGTC
CTCATTGCCTACCTCATTGGCAGGAAGAGGAGTCACGCCGGCTATCAGACCATCTCAGGGTCTGGACCGG
TCGCCACCATGGTGAGCAAGGGCGAGGAGAATAACATGGCCATCATCAAGGAGTTCATGCGCTTCAAGGT
GCACATGGAGGGCTCCGTGAACGGCCACGAGTTCGAGATCGAGGGCGAGGGCGAGGGCCGCCCCTACGAG
GCCTTTCAGACCGCTAAGCTGAAGGTGACCAAGGGTGGCCCCCTGCCCTTCGCCTGGGACATCCTGTCCC
CTCAGTTCATGTACGGCTCCAAGGTCTACATTAAGCACCCAGCCGACATCCCCGACTACTTCAAGCTGTC
CTTCCCCGAGGGCTTCAGGTGGGAGCGCGTGATGAACTTCGAGGACGGCGGCATTATTCACGTTAACCAG
GACTCCTCCCTGCAGGACGGCGTGTTCATCTACAAGGTGAAGCTGCGCGGCACCAACTTCCCCTCCGACG
GCCCCGTAATGCAGAAGAAGACCATGGGCTGGGAGGCCTCCGAGGAGCGGATGTACCCCGAGGACGGCGC
CCTGAAGAGCGAGATCAAGAAGAGGCTGAAGCTGAAGGACGGCGGCCACTACGCCGCCGAGGTCAAGACC
ACCTACAAGGCCAAGAAGCCCGTGCAGCTGCCCGGCGCCTACATCGTCGACATCAAGTTGGACATCGTGT
CCCACAACGAGGACTACACCATCGTGGAACAGTACGAACGCGCCGAGGGCCGCCACTCCACCGGCGGCAT
GGACGAGCTGTACAAGT
