>Addgene plasmid #54918 | mApple-LAMP1-phLuorin-N-8 | addgene partial sequence | sequence record 96832 | CMV-F 5'-CGCAAATGGGCGGTAGGCGTG-3'
GTGAACCGTCAGATCCGCTAGCGCTACCGGACTCAGATCTCGAGCGCCACCATGGACAGCAAAGGTTCGT
CGCAGAAAGGGTCCCGCCTGCTCCTGCTGCTGGTGGTGTCAAATCTACTCTTGTGCCAGGGTGTGGTCTC
CAGTAAAGGAGAAGAACTTTTCACTGGAGTTGTCCCAATTCTTGTTGAATTAGATGGTGATGTTAATGGG
CACAAATTTTCTGTCAGTGGAGAGGGTGAAGGTGATGCAACATACGGAAAACTTACCCTTAAATTTATTT
GCACTACTGGAAAACTACCTGTTCCATGGCCAACACTTGTCACTACTTTAACTTATGGTGTTCAATGCTT
TTCAAGATACCCAGATCATATGAAACGGCATGACTTTTTCAAGAGTGCCATGCCCGAAGGTTATGTACAG
GAAAGAACTATATTTTTCAAAGATGACGGGAACTACAAGACACGTGCTGAAGTCAAGTTTGAAGGTGATA
CCCTTGTTAATAGAATCGAGTTAAAAGGTATTGATTTTAAAGAAGATGGAAACATTCTTGGACACAAATT
GGAATACAACTATAACGATCACCAGGTGTACATCATGGCAGACAAACAAAAGAATGGAATCAAAGCTAAC
TTCAAAATTAGACACAACATTGAAGATGGAGGCGTTCAACTAGCAGACCATTATCAACAAAATACTCCAA
TTGGCGATGGGCCCGTCCTTTTACCAGACAACCATTACCTGTTTACAACTTCTACTCTTTCGAAAGATCC
CAACGAAAAGAGAGACCACATGG
