>Addgene plasmid #54918 | mApple-LAMP1-phLuorin-N-8 | addgene partial sequence | sequence record 97184 | Mombaerts mRFPup 5'-GTGGCCGTTCACGGAGCCCTCCATG-3'
ACTCCTTGATGATGGCCATGTTATTCTCCTCGCCCTTGCTCACCATGGTGGCGACCGGTCCAGACCCTGA
GATGGTCTGATAGCCGGCGTGACTCCTCTTCCTGCCAATGAGGTAGGCAATGAGGACGATGAGGACCAGC
CCTGCCAGGGCACCGCCCACAGCAATGGGGATCAACATGTTGTTGGATCCTTTGTATAGTTCATCCATGC
CATGTGTAATCCCAGCAGCTGTTACAAACTCAAGAAGGACCATGTGGTCTCTCTTTTCGTTGGGATCTTT
CGAAAGAGTAGAAGTTGTAAACAGGTAATGGTTGTCTGGTAAAAGGACGGGCCCATCGCCAATTGGAGTA
TTTTGTTGATAATGGTCTGCTAGTTGAACGCCTCCATCTTCAATGTTGTGTCTAATTTTGAAGTTAGCTT
TGATTCCATTCTTTTGTTTGTCTGCCATGATGTACACCTGGTGATCGTTATAGTTGTATTCCAATTTGTG
TCCAAGAATGTTTCCATCTTCTTTAAAATCAATACCTTTTAACTCGATTCTATTAACAAGGGTATCACCT
TCAAACTTGACTTCAGCACGTGTCTTGTAGTTCCCGTCATCTTTGAAAAATATAGTTCTTTCCTGTACAT
AACCTTCGGGCATGGCACTCTTGAAAAAGTCATGCCGTTTCATATGATCTGGGTATCTTGAAAAGCATTG
AACACCATAAGTTAAAGTAGTGACAAGTGTTGGCCATGGAACAGGTAGTTTTCCAGTAGTGCAAATAAAT
TTAAGGGTAAGTTTTCCGTATGTTGCATCACCTTCACCCTCTCCACTGACAGAAAATTTGTGCCCATTAA
CATCACCATCTAATTCAACAAGAATTGGGACAACTCCAGTGAAA
